>Addgene plasmid #207274 | pHCMV_FLUBV_HA | addgene full sequence | sequence record 407371 | Addgene NGS Result
GCGGCCGCTCTAGAGAGCTTGGCCCATTGCATACGTTGTATCCATATCATAATATGTACATTTATATTGG
CTCATGTCCAACATTACCGCCATGTTGACATTGATTATTGACTAGTTATTAATAGTAATCAATTACGGGG
TCATTAGTTCATAGCCCATATATGGAGTTCCGCGTTACATAACTTACGGTAAATGGCCCGCCTGGCTGAC
CGCCCAACGACCCCCGCCCATTGACGTCAATAATGACGTATGTTCCCATAGTAACGCCAATAGGGACTTT
CCATTGACGTCAATGGGTGGAGTATTTACGGTAAACTGCCCACTTGGCAGTACATCAAGTGTATCATATG
CCAAGTACGCCCCCTATTGACGTCAATGACGGTAAATGGCCCGCCTGGCATTATGCCCAGTACATGACCT
TATGGGACTTTCCTACTTGGCAGTACATCTACGTATTAGTCATCGCTATTACCATGGTGATGCGGTTTTG
GCAGTACATCAATGGGCGTGGATAGCGGTTTGACTCACGGGGATTTCCAAGTCTCCACCCCATTGACGTC
AATGGGAGTTTGTTTTGGCACCAAAATCAACGGGACTTTCCAAAATGTCGTAACAACTCCGCCCCATTGA
CGCAAATGGGCGGTAGGCGTGTACGGTGGGAGGTCTATATAAGCAGAGCTCGTTTAGTGAACCGTCAGAT
CGCCTGGACACGCCATCCACGCTGTTTTGACCTCCATAGATGACACCGGGACCGATCCAGCCTCCGGTCG
ACCGATCCTGAGAACTTCAGGGTGAGTTTGGGGACCCTTGATTGTTCTTTCTTTTTCGCTATTGTAAAAT
TCATGTTATATGGAGGGGGCAAAGTTTTCAGGGTGTTGTTTAGAATGGGAAGATGTCCCTTGTATCACCA
TGGACCCTCATGATAATTTTGTTTCTTTCACTTTCTACTCTGTTGACAACCATTGTCTCCTCTTATTTTC
TTTTCATTTTCTGTAACTTTTTCGTTAAACTTTAGCTTGCATTTGTAACGAATTTTTAAATTCACTTTTG
TTTATTTGTCAGATTGTAAGTACTTTCTCTAATCACTTTTTTTTCAAGGCAATCAGGGTATATTATATTG
TACTTCAGCACAGTTTTAGAGAACAATTGTTATAATTAAATGATAAGGTAGAATATTTCTGCATATAAAT
TCTGGCTGGCGTGGAAATATTCTTATTGGTAGAAACAACTACACCCTGGTCATCATCCTGCCTTTCTCTT
TATGGTTACAATGATATACACTGTTTGAGATGAGGATAAAATACTCTGAGTCCAAACCGGGCCCCTCTGC
TAACCATGTTCATGCCTTCTTCTCTTTCCTACAGCTCCTGGGCAACGTGCTGGTTGTTGTGCTGTCTCAT
CATTTTGGCAAAGAATTCGCCACCATGAAGGCCATTATCGTGCTGCTGATGGTCGTGACCAGCAACGCTG
ATAGAATCTGCACCGGAATTACCTCCTCCAACTCCCCCCATGTGGTCAAGACCGCCACACAAGGCGAAGT
GAATGTCACCGGCGTGATTCCTCTGACCACCACCCCTACCAAGTCCCACTTCGCTAACCTCAAGGGAACC
CAGACAAGGGGAAAACTCTGCCCCAACTGCTTCAACTGCACCGATCTGGACGTGGCTCTGGGCAGACCCA
AGTGCATGGGAAATACACCTAGCGCTAAGGTCAGCATTCTGCACGAAGTGAAGCCCGCCACATCCGGCTG
CTTCCCCATCATGCACGACAGAACCAAAATTAGACAGCTGCCTAATCTGCTGAGGGGATATGAGAACATT
AGGCTCTCCACCAGCAACGTGATCAATACAGAGACCGCCCCCGGCGGCCCTTATAAAGTCGGCACAAGCG
GCAGCTGCCCCAACGTGGCCAACGGCAATGGCTTCTTCAATACCATGGCTTGGGTCATCCCCAAGGACAA
CAACAAGACAGCCATCAACCCCGTGACCGTCGAGGTGCCTTATATCTGTAGCGAGGGCGAGGACCAGATT
ACCGTGTGGGGATTCCACTCCGATGACAAAACCCAGATGGAGAGGCTGTACGGCGATAGCAATCCCCAGA
AGTTCACCTCCTCCGCTAACGGAGTCACAACACATTACGTCAGCCAGATCGGAGGATTCCCTAACCAGAC
AGAAGATGAGGGACTGAAGCAAAGCGGAAGAATCGTGGTCGACTACATGGTGCAGAAGCCCGGCAAGACC
GGCACCATCGTGTACCAGAGGGGCATTCTGCTGCCTCAGAAAGTCTGGTGTGCTTCCGGCAGAAGCAAGG
TGATCAAGGGATCTCTGCCTCTCATCGGCGAGGCCGACTGTCTGCATGAGAAATATGGCGGACTGAACAA
AAGCAAGCCCTACTACACCGGAGAACATGCTAAGGCCATCGGCAACTGCCCTATCTGGGTCAAGACCCCT
CTGAAGCTCGCCAACGGCACCAAGTATAGACCCCCCGCCAAACTGCTGAAGGAGAGGGGCTTCTTTGGCG
CCATCGCTGGCTTTCTCGAAGGCGGATGGGAGGGAATGATCGCTGGATGGCACGGCTATACCTCCCACGG
AGCTCATGGAGTGGCCGTCGCTGCCGATCTGAAGTCCACACAAGAGGCCATCAACAAGATCACAAAGAAC
CTCAACTATCTGAGCGAGCTGGAAGTGAAGAATCTGCAGAGGCTCAGCGGAGCTATGAACGAGCTCCACG
ACGAGATTCTCGAGCTGGACGAAAAGGTCGATGATCTGAGAGCCGACACAATTAGCAGCCAGATTGAGCT
GGCTGTGCTGCTGTCCAATGAGGGCATCATCAACTCCGAGGACGAGCATCTCCTCGCTCTCGAGAGGAAG
CTCAAGAAGATGCTGGGACCTTCCGCCGTCGAGATCGGCAATGGCTGTTTCGAAACCAAGCACAAGTGTA
ACCAGACATGCCTCGATAGAATTGCCGCCGGAACCTTCAACGCCGGAGACTTTTCTCTGCCCACCTTCGA
CTCCCTCAACATCACAGCCGCCAGCCTCAACGATGATGGCCTCGACAACCACACCATTCTGCTGTACTAC
TCCACAGCTGCTTCCTCTCTGGCTGTGACACTGATGATCGCCATCTTCATCGTCTATATGGTGTCTAGAG
ACAACGTGAGCTGTTCCATCTGTCTGTGATGTCTTCCTGGAGCTCCAGTCATTGACTATAACGTCTCAGA
TCTTTTTCCCTCTGCCAAAAATTATGGGGACATCATGAAGCCCCTTGAGCATCTGACTTCTGGCTAATAA
AGGAAATTTATTTTCATTGCAATAGTGTGTTGGAATTTTTTGTGTCTCTCACTCGGAAGGACATATGGGA
GGGCAAATCATTTAAAACATCAGAATGAGTATTTGGTTTAGAGTTTGGCAACATATGCCCATATGCTGGC
TGCCATGAACAAAGGTTGGCTATAAAGAGGTCATCAGTATATGAAACAGCCCCCTGCTGTCCATTCCTTA
TTCCATAGAAAAGCCTTGACTTGAGGTTAGATTTTTTTTATATTTTGTTTTGTGTTATTTTTTTCTTTAA
CATCCCTAAAATTTTCCTTACATGTTTTACTAGCCAGATTTTTCCTCCTCTCCTGACTACTCCCAGTCAT
AGCTGTCCCTCTTCTCTTATGGAGATCCCTCGACGGATCGGCCGCAATTCGTAATCATGTCATAGCTGTT
TCCTGTGTGAAATTGTTATCCGCTCACAATTCCACACAACATACGAGCCGGAAGCATAAAGTGTAAAGCC
TGGGGTGCCTAATGAGTGAGCTAACTCACATTAATTGCGTTGCGCTCACTGCCCGCTTTCCAGTCGGGAA
ACCTGTCGTGCCAGCTGCATTAATGAATCGGCCAACGCGCGGGGAGAGGCGGTTTGCGTATTGGGCGCTC
TTCCGCTTCCTCGCTCACTGACTCGCTGCGCTCGGTCGTTCGGCTGCGGCGAGCGGTATCAGCTCACTCA
AAGGCGGTAATACGGTTATCCACAGAATCAGGGGATAACGCAGGAAAGAACATGTGAGCAAAAGGCCAGC
AAAAGGCCAGGAACCGTAAAAAGGCCGCGTTGCTGGCGTTTTTCCATAGGCTCCGCCCCCCTGACGAGCA
TCACAAAAATCGACGCTCAAGTCAGAGGTGGCGAAACCCGACAGGACTATAAAGATACCAGGCGTTTCCC
CCTGGAAGCTCCCTCGTGCGCTCTCCTGTTCCGACCCTGCCGCTTACCGGATACCTGTCCGCCTTTCTCC
CTTCGGGAAGCGTGGCGCTTTCTCATAGCTCACGCTGTAGGTATCTCAGTTCGGTGTAGGTCGTTCGCTC
CAAGCTGGGCTGTGTGCACGAACCCCCCGTTCAGCCCGACCGCTGCGCCTTATCCGGTAACTATCGTCTT
GAGTCCAACCCGGTAAGACACGACTTATCGCCACTGGCAGCAGCCACTGGTAACAGGATTAGCAGAGCGA
GGTATGTAGGCGGTGCTACAGAGTTCTTGAAGTGGTGGCCTAACTACGGCTACACTAGAAGAACAGTATT
TGGTATCTGCGCTCTGCTGAAGCCAGTTACCTTCGGAAAAAGAGTTGGTAGCTCTTGATCCGGCAAACAA
ACCACCGCTGGTAGCGGTGGTTTTTTTGTTTGCAAGCAGCAGATTACGCGCAGAAAAAAAGGATCTCAAG
AAGATCCTTTGATCTTTTCTACGGGGTCTGACGCTCAGTGGAACGAAAACTCACGTTAAGGGATTTTGGT
CATGAGATTATCAAAAAGGATCTTCACCTAGATCCTTTTAAATTAAAAATGAAGTTTTAAATCAATCTAA
AGTATATATGAGTAAACTTGGTCTGACAGTTACCAATGCTTAATCAGTGAGGCACCTATCTCAGCGATCT
GTCTATTTCGTTCATCCATAGTTGCCTGACTCCCCGTCGTGTAGATAACTACGATACGGGAGGGCTTACC
ATCTGGCCCCAGTGCTGCAATGATACCGCGAGACCCACGCTCACCGGCACCAGATTTATCAGCAATAAAC
CAGCCAGCCGGAAGGGCCGAGCGCAGAAGTGGTCCTGCAACTTTATCCGCCTCCATCCAGTCTATTAATT
GTTGCCGGGAAGCTAGAGTAAGTAGTTCGCCAGTTAATAGTTTGCGCAACGTTGTTGCCATTGCTACAGG
CATCGTGGTGTCACGCTCGTCGTTTGGTATGGCTTCATTCAGCTCCGGTTCCCAACGATCAAGGCGAGTT
ACATGATCCCCCATGTTGTGCAAAAAAGCGGTTAGCTCCTTCGGTCCTCCGATCGTTGTCAGAAGTAAGT
TGGCCGCAGTGTTATCACTCATGGTTATGGCAGCACTGCATAATTCTCTTACTGTCATGCCATCCGTAAG
ATGCTTTTCTGTGACTGGTGAGTACTCAACCAAGTCATTCTGAGAATAGTGTATGCGGCGACCGAGTTGC
TCTTGCCCGGCGTCAATACGGGATAATACCGCGCCACATAGCAGAACTTTAAAAGTGCTCATCATTGGAA
AACGTTCTTCGGGGCGAAAACTCTCAAGGATCTTACCGCTGTTGAGATCCAGTTCGATGTAACCCACTCG
TGCACCCAACTGATCTTCAGCATCTTTTACTTTCACCAGCGTTTCTGGGTGAGCAAAAACAGGAAGGCAA
AATGCCGCAAAAAAGGGAATAAGGGCGACACGGAAATGTTGAATACTCATACTCTTCCTTTTTCAATATT
ATTGAAGCATTTATCAGGGTTATTGTCTCATGAGCGGATACATATTTGAATGTATTTAGAAAAATAAACA
AATAGGGGTTCCGCGCACATTTCCCCGAAAAGTGCCACCTAAATTGTAAGCGTTAATATTTTGTTAAAAT
TCGCGTTAAATTTTTGTTAAATCAGCTCATTTTTTAACCAATAGGCCGAAATCGGCAAAATCCCTTATAA
ATCAAAAGAATAGACCGAGATAGGGT
[37 nt withheld, positions 5977-6013]
AAAGAACGTGGACTCCAACGTCAAAGG
[49 nt withheld, positions 6041-6089]
T
[91 nt withheld, positions 6091-6181]
G
[124 nt withheld, positions 6183-6306]
CCCATTCGCCATTCAGGCTGCGCAACTGTTGGGAAGGGCGATCGGTGCGGGCCTCTTCGCTATTACGCCA
GCTGGCGAAAGGGGGATGTGCTGCAAGGCGATTAAGTTGGGTAACGCCAGGGTTTTCCCAGTCACGACGT
TGTAAAACGACGGCCAGTGAGCGCGCGTAATACGACTCACTATAGGGCGAATTGGAGCTCCACCGCGGTG
Features (pLannotate 1.2.2; 16 found; start..end, strand, type, name):
     97..476     +  enhancer       CMV enhancer: human cytomegalovirus immediate early enhancer
    477..680     +  promoter       CMV promoter: human cytomegalovirus (CMV) immediate early promoter
    792..1364    +  intron         β-globin intron: intron from rabbit β-globin gene
   1425..3176    +  CDS            HA: HEMA_INBLE - Experimental evidence at protein level: Swiss-Prot protein existence level 1. Binds to sialic acid-containing receptors on the cell surface, bringing about the attachment of the virus particle to the cell. Plays a major role in the determination of host range restriction and virulence. Class I viral fusion protein. Responsible for penetration of the virus into the cell cytoplasm by mediating the fusion of the membrane of the endocytosed virus particle with the endosomal membrane. Low pH in endosomes induce an irreversible conformational change in HA2, releasing the fusion hydropho
   3286..3341    +  polyA_signal   β-globin poly(A) signal: rabbit β-globin polyadenylation signal (Gil and Proudfoot, 1987)
   3723..3739    -  protein_bind   lac operator: The lac repressor binds to the lac operator to inhibit transcription in E. coli. This inhibition can be relieved by adding lactose or isopropyl-β-D-thiogalactopyranoside (IPTG). lac repressor encoded by lacI
   3747..3777    -  promoter       lac promoter: promoter for the E. coli lac operon
   3792..3813    -  protein_bind   CAP binding site: CAP binding activates transcription in the presence of cAMP. E. coli catabolite activator protein
   3826..3918    -  CDS            lacI (fragment): lac repressor; lacI; The lac repressor binds to the lac operator to inhibit transcription in E. coli. This inhibition can be relieved by adding lactose or isopropyl-β-D-thiogalactopyranoside (IPTG).
   4101..4689    -  rep_origin     ori: high-copy-number ColE1/pMB1/pBR322/pUC origin of replication
   4860..5720    -  CDS            AmpR: β-lactamase; bla; confers resistance to ampicillin, carbenicillin, and related antibiotics
   5721..5825    -  promoter       AmpR promoter: bla
   5878..6306    -  rep_origin     f1 ori (sequence partly withheld): f1 bacteriophage origin of replication; arrow indicates direction of (+) strand synthesis
   6311..6466    -  CDS            lacZα (fragment): LacZα fragment of β-galactosidase; lacZ fragment
   6474..6492    +  promoter       T7 promoter: promoter for bacteriophage T7 RNA polymerase
   6501..14      +  misc_feature   MCS (fragment) (across the origin): pBluescript multiple cloning site
