[The description below was written by a language model from this plasmid's Addgene catalogue record and pLannotate feature annotations shown in this document.]
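Description:
pHCMV_FLUBV_HA is a mammalian expression plasmid built on the pHCMV backbone that drives production of the influenza B virus hemagglutinin (HA) glycoprotein. The 1,752 bp HA open reading frame was synthesized with mammalian codon optimization and inserted between EcoRI and BglII sites, both of which remain intact. In the 6,516 nt sequenced record, transcription is controlled by the human cytomegalovirus immediate early enhancer and promoter, followed by a rabbit β-globin intron upstream of the coding sequence, which generally improves mRNA processing and expression. A rabbit β-globin polyadenylation signal downstream terminates the transcript. No epitope tag, reporter or mammalian selection marker is annotated, so the plasmid appears suited to transient transfection rather than stable selection.

For propagation in E. coli the plasmid carries a high-copy ColE1/pUC-type origin and a β-lactamase gene conferring ampicillin resistance. The remaining annotated elements are remnants of a pBluescript-type cloning vector: an f1 phage origin, lacZα and lacI fragments, the lac promoter/operator with its CAP binding site, a T7 promoter and part of a multiple cloning site. These play no evident role in HA expression.

HA binds sialic acid-containing receptors and acts as a class I fusion protein, triggered by low endosomal pH to merge viral and endosomal membranes. The associated publication concerns modular envelope design for cell type-specific delivery, which suggests the plasmid supplies HA as an envelope or fusogen component for pseudotyped delivery particles. However, the record itself states only mammalian expression of the protein as its purpose.
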