Addgene plasmid #207274: pHCMV_FLUBV_HA
Purpose: Mammalian expression of Influenza B virus HA protein
Depositing lab: Feng Zhang. Publication: Cell type-specific delivery by modular envelope design. Strebinger D, Frangieh CJ, Friedrich MJ, Faure G, Macrae RK, Zhang F. Nat Commun. 2023 Aug 23;14(1):5141. doi: 10.1038/s41467-023-40788-8. PubMed 37612276.
Backbone
  Vector backbone: pHCMV
  Backbone manufacturer: Clontech
  Backbone size w/o insert (bp): 4764
  Vector type: Mammalian Expression
Growth in bacteria
  Bacterial resistance: Ampicillin, 100 μg/mL
  Growth temperature: 37°C
  Growth strain: NEB Stable
  Copy number: High Copy
Gene/Insert
  Gene/Insert name: FLUBV_HA
  Species: Influenza B virus
  Insert size (bp): 1752
  Mutation: mammalian codon optimization
  Entrez Gene: HA (a.k.a. FLUBVsRNA-4gp1)
  Promoter: CMV promoter
  Cloning method: Restriction Enzyme; 5′ cloning site EcoRI (not destroyed); 3′ cloning site BglII (not destroyed)
Resource information
  A portion of this plasmid was derived from a plasmid made by: synthesis
Terms and licenses: Academic/Nonprofit Terms; Industry Terms: Not Available to Industry
How to cite: pHCMV_FLUBV_HA was a gift from Feng Zhang (Addgene plasmid # 207274 ; http://n2t.net/addgene:207274 ; RRID:Addgene_207274)
